Addgene plasmid #120931: GFP-TMCC1
Purpose: Expresses human TMCC1 in mammalian cells
Depositing lab: Gia Voeltz. Depositing organization: University of Colorado, Boulder. Publication: A Novel Class of ER Membrane Proteins Regulates ER-Associated Endosome Fission. Hoyer MJ, Chitwood PJ, Ebmeier CC, Striepen JF, Qi RZ, Old WM, Voeltz GK. Cell. 2018 Sep 20;175(1):254-265.e14. doi: 10.1016/j.cell.2018.08.030. Epub 2018 Sep 13. PubMed 30220460.
Backbone
  Vector backbone: pAcGFP1-C1
  Backbone manufacturer: Clontech
  Backbone size w/o insert (bp): 4700
  Total vector size (bp): 6662
  Vector type: Mammalian Expression
  Selectable markers: Neomycin (select with G418)
Growth in bacteria
  Bacterial resistance: Kanamycin, 50 μg/mL
  Growth temperature: 37°C
  Growth strain: DH5alpha
  Copy number: Unknown
Gene/Insert
  Gene/Insert name: Trans membrane and coiled coil domain containing protein 1 (alt names: TMCC1; KIAA0779)
  Species: H. sapiens (human)
  Insert size (bp): 1962
  GenBank ID: NM_001349265.1
  Entrez Gene: TMCC1
  Promoter: CMV
  Tag / fusion protein: GFP (N terminal on backbone)
  Cloning method: Restriction Enzyme; 5′ cloning site Xho1 (not destroyed); 3′ cloning site Kpn1 (not destroyed)
  Sequencing primers: 5′ ATG GAG CCT TCG GGC AGT GAA CAG; 3′ TCT AGG GGA TGA AAA GAA CCG TTC CAC ATA GC
Terms and licenses: Academic/Nonprofit Terms; Industry Terms: Not Available to Industry
How to cite: GFP-TMCC1 was a gift from Gia Voeltz (Addgene plasmid # 120931 ; http://n2t.net/addgene:120931 ; RRID:Addgene_120931)
