[The description below was written by a language model from this plasmid's Addgene catalogue record and pLannotate feature annotations shown in this document.]
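Description:
GFP-TMCC1 is a mammalian expression plasmid built on the Clontech pAcGFP1-C1 backbone that produces human TMCC1 (transmembrane and coiled-coil domain-containing protein 1, also known as KIAA0779) fused at its N terminus to a green fluorescent protein. Transcription is driven by the human cytomegalovirus immediate-early enhancer and promoter. The open reading frame begins with AcGFP1, a constitutively fluorescent protein derived from Aequorea coerulescens. It continues through a short stretch of multiple cloning site into the TMCC1 coding sequence, which was inserted between XhoI and KpnI sites that both remain intact. An SV40 polyadenylation signal terminates the transcript.

The plasmid is propagated in E. coli from a high-copy ColE1/pUC-type origin and also carries an f1 phage origin. A single Tn5 aminoglycoside phosphotransferase (NeoR/KanR) gene provides both selections. It is expressed from a bacterial bla-type promoter for kanamycin resistance in bacteria. In mammalian cells the SV40 enhancer/early promoter drives it, with an HSV TK poly(A) signal, for G418 selection. The small ble, large T antigen and bGH poly(A) fragments in the annotation appear to be short sequence matches within the backbone, not functional elements.

The records disagree on size. The catalogue lists a 1,962 bp insert and a total of 6,662 bp, whereas the sequenced record is 6,009 nt and annotates TMCC1 as a fragment of about 1.3 kb. The cloned coding region may therefore be shorter than, or a different isoform from, the catalogue entry. The construct is intended for expressing and visualising fluorescently tagged TMCC1 in mammalian cells. The associated publication concerns ER membrane proteins that regulate ER-associated endosome fission.
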