Features (pLannotate 1.2.2; 16 found; start..end, strand, type, name):
      1..204     +  promoter       CMV promoter: human cytomegalovirus (CMV) immediate early promoter
    249..965     +  CDS            AcGFP1: AcGFP1 is a basic (constitutively fluorescent) green fluorescent protein, derived from Aequorea coerulescens.
    966..986     +  misc_feature   MCS (fragment): multiple cloning site
    987..2288    +  CDS            TMCC1 (fragment): TMCC1_HUMAN - Also known as KIAA0779 From Homo sapiens (Human).
   2289..2314    +  misc_feature   MCS (fragment): multiple cloning site
   2326..2410    +  CDS            large T antigen (fragment): large T antigen from SV40 (simian virus 40)
   2433..2554    +  polyA_signal   SV40 poly(A) signal: SV40 polyadenylation signal
   2588..3016    -  rep_origin     f1 ori (sequence partly withheld): f1 bacteriophage origin of replication; arrow indicates direction of (+) strand synthesis
   3043..3147    +  promoter       AmpR promoter: bla
   3149..3506    +  promoter       SV40 promoter: SV40 enhancer and early promoter
   3541..4335    +  CDS            NeoR/KanR: aminoglycoside phosphotransferase from Tn5; aph(3')-II (or nptII); confers resistance to neomycin, kanamycin, and G418 (Geneticin®)
   4356..4508    +  CDS            ble (fragment): BLE_KLEPN - Experimental evidence at protein level: Swiss-Prot protein existence level 1. Binding protein with a strong affinity to the bleomycin family of antibiotics. Binds to CL990; an antimitotic-antibiotic compound. From Klebsiella pneumoniae.
   4567..4614    +  polyA_signal   HSV TK poly(A) signal: herpes simplex virus thymidine kinase polyadenylation signal (Cole and Stacy, 1985)
   4705..4721    -  polyA_signal   bGH poly(A) signal (fragment): bovine growth hormone polyadenylation signal
   4943..5531    +  rep_origin     ori: high-copy-number ColE1/pMB1/pBR322/pUC origin of replication
   5706..6009    +  enhancer       CMV enhancer: human cytomegalovirus immediate early enhancer
>Addgene plasmid #120931 | GFP-TMCC1 | addgene full sequence | sequence record 235252 | Addgene NGS Result
GTGATGCGGTTTTGGCAGTACATCAATGGGCGTGGATAGCGGTTTGACTCACGGGGATTTCCAAGTCTCC
ACCCCATTGACGTCAATGGGAGTTTGTTTTGGCACCAAAATCAACGGGACTTTCCAAAATGTCGTAACAA
CTCCGCCCCATTGACGCAAATGGGCGGTAGGCGTGTACGGTGGGAGGTCTATATAAGCAGAGCTGGTTTA
GTGAACCGTCAGATCCGCTAGCGCTACCGGTCGCCACCATGGTGAGCAAGGGCGCCGAGCTGTTCACCGG
CATCGTGCCCATCCTGATCGAGCTGAATGGCGATGTGAATGGCCACAAGTTCAGCGTGAGCGGCGAGGGC
GAGGGCGATGCCACCTACGGCAAGCTGACCCTGAAGTTCATCTGCACCACCGGCAAGCTGCCTGTGCCCT
GGCCCACCCTGGTGACCACCCTGAGCTACGGCGTGCAGTGCTTCTCACGCTACCCCGATCACATGAAGCA
GCACGACTTCTTCAAGAGCGCCATGCCTGAGGGCTACATCCAGGAGCGCACCATCTTCTTCGAGGATGAC
GGCAACTACAAGTCGCGCGCCGAGGTGAAGTTCGAGGGCGATACCCTGGTGAATCGCATCGAGCTGACCG
GCACCGATTTCAAGGAGGATGGCAACATCCTGGGCAATAAGATGGAGTACAACTACAACGCCCACAATGT
GTACATCATGACCGACAAGGCCAAGAATGGCATCAAGGTGAACTTCAAGATCCGCCACAACATCGAGGAT
GGCAGCGTGCAGCTGGCCGACCACTACCAGCAGAATACCCCCATCGGCGATGGCCCTGTGCTGCTGCCCG
ATAACCACTACCTGTCCACCCAGAGCGCCCTGTCCAAGGACCCCAACGAGAAGCGCGATCACATGATCTA
CTTCGGCTTCGTGACCGCCGCCGCCATCACCCACGGCATGGATGAGCTGTACAAGTCCGGACTCAGATCT
CGAGCTTCTGTGGATGGAACACCAGACCCTCAGCGCACAAAGGCTGCCATTGCTCACCTGCAGCAGAAGA
TCCTGAAGCTCACAGAACAAATCAAGATTGCACAAACAGCCCGGGACGACAACGTTGCTGAATACTTGAA
GCTTGCCAACAGTGCAGACAAACAGCAGGCTGCCCGCATCAAGCAAGTCTTTGAGAAGAAGAACCAGAAA
TCTGCCCAAACTATCCTCCAGCTGCAAAAGAAACTTGAGCACTACCACAGGAAGCTCAGAGAGGTAGAGC
AGAATGGGATCCCCCGGCAGCCAAAGGATGTCTTCAGGGACATGCACCAGGGTCTGAAGGATGTAGGAGC
AAAGGTGACTGGCTTCAGTGAAGGTGTGGTGGATAGTGTCAAAGGTGGGTTTTCCAGCTTCTCCCAGGCC
ACCCATTCAGCAGCAGGCGCTGTAGTCTCAAAGCCCAGAGAGATTGCCTCACTCATTCGGAACAAATTTG
GCAGTGCAGACAACATCCCCAACCTGAAGGACTCTTTAGAGGAAGGGCAAGTGGATGATGCGGGGAAGGC
TTTGGGAGTGATTTCAAACTTTCAGTCTAGCCCAAAATATGGTAGTGAAGAAGATTGTTCTAGTGCCACT
TCAGGCTCAGTGGGAGCCAACAGCACCACAGGGGGCATCGCTGTAGGAGCATCCAGCTCCAAAACAAACA
CCCTGGACATGCAGAGCTCAGGATTTGATGCACTACTACATGAGATCCAGGAGATCCGGGAAACCCAGGC
CAGACTAGAGGAATCCTTTGAGACTCTCAAGGAACATTATCAGAGGGACTATTCCTTAATAATGCAGACC
TTACAGGAGGAGCGATATAGATGTGAACGATTGGAAGAACAGCTAAATGACCTAACAGAGCTCCACCAGA
ATGAAATCTTGAACTTGAAGCAGGAACTGGCAAGCATGGAAGAAAAAATCGCGTATCAGTCCTATGAACG
GGCCCGGGACATCCAGGAGGCCCTGGAGGCATGCCAGACGCGCATCTCCAAGATGGAGCTGCAGCAGCAG
CAGCAGCAGGTGGTGCAGCTAGAAGGGCTGGAGAATGCCACTGCCCGGAACCTTCTGGGCAAACTCATCA
ACATCCTCCTGGCTGTCATGGCAGTCCTTTTGGTCTTTGTCTCCACTGTAGCCAACTGTGTGGTCCCCCT
CATGAAGACTCGCAACAGGACGTTCAGCACTTTATTCCTTGTGGTTTTTATTGCCTTTCTCTGGAAGCAC
TGGGACGCCCTCTTCAGCTATGTGGAACGGTTCTTTTCATCCCCTAGAGGTACCGCGGGCCCGGGATCCA
CCGGATCTAGATAACTGATCATAATCAGCCATACCACATTTGTAGAGGTTTTACTTGCTTTAAAAAACCT
CCCACACCTCCCCCTGAACCTGAAACATAAAATGAATGCAATTGTTGTTGTTAACTTGTTTATTGCAGCT
TATAATGGTTACAAATAAAGCAATAGCATCACAAATTTCACAAATAAAGCATTTTTTTCACTGCATTCTA
GTTGTGGTTTGTCCAAACTCATCAATGTATCTTAACGCGTAAATTGTAAGCGTTAATATTTTGTTAAAAT
TCGCGTTAAATTTTTGTTAAATCAGCTCATTTTTTAACCAATAGGCCGAAATCGGCAAAATCCCTTATAA
ATCAAAAGAATAGACCGAGATAGGGT
[37 nt withheld, positions 2687-2723]
AAAGAACGTGGACTCCAACGTCAAAGG
[49 nt withheld, positions 2751-2799]
T
[91 nt withheld, positions 2801-2891]
G
[124 nt withheld, positions 2893-3016]
CAGGTGGCACTTTTCGGGGAAATGTGCGCGGAACCCCTATTTGTTTATTTTTCTAAATACATTCAAATAT
GTATCCGCTCATGAGACAATAACCCTGATAAATGCTTCAATAATATTGAAAAAGGAAGAGTCCTGAGGCG
GAAAGAACCAGCTGTGGAATGTGTGTCAGTTAGGGTGTGGAAAGTCCCCAGGCTCCCCAGCAGGCAGAAG
TATGCAAAGCATGCATCTCAATTAGTCAGCAACCAGGTGTGGAAAGTCCCCAGGCTCCCCAGCAGGCAGA
AGTATGCAAAGCATGCATCTCAATTAGTCAGCAACCATAGTCCCGCCCCTAACTCCGCCCATCCCGCCCC
TAACTCCGCCCAGTTCCGCCCATTCTCCGCCCCATGGCTGACTAATTTTTTTTATTTATGCAGAGGCCGA
GGCCGCCTCGGCCTCTGAGCTATTCCAGAAGTAGTGAGGAGGCTTTTTTGGAGGCCTAGGCTTTTGCAAA
GATCGATCAAGAGACAGGATGAGGATCGTTTCGCATGATTGAACAAGATGGATTGCACGCAGGTTCTCCG
GCCGCTTGGGTGGAGAGGCTATTCGGCTATGACTGGGCACAACAGACAATCGGCTGCTCTGATGCCGCCG
TGTTCCGGCTGTCAGCGCAGGGGCGCCCGGTTCTTTTTGTCAAGACCGACCTGTCCGGTGCCCTGAATGA
ACTGCAAGACGAGGCAGCGCGGCTATCGTGGCTGGCCACGACGGGCGTTCCTTGCGCAGCTGTGCTCGAC
GTTGTCACTGAAGCGGGAAGGGACTGGCTGCTATTGGGCGAAGTGCCGGGGCAGGATCTCCTGTCATCTC
ACCTTGCTCCTGCCGAGAAAGTATCCATCATGGCTGATGCAATGCGGCGGCTGCATACGCTTGATCCGGC
TACCTGCCCATTCGACCACCAAGCGAAACATCGCATCGAGCGAGCACGTACTCGGATGGAAGCCGGTCTT
GTCGATCAGGATGATCTGGACGAAGAGCATCAGGGGCTCGCGCCAGCCGAACTGTTCGCCAGGCTCAAGG
CGAGCATGCCCGACGGCGAGGATCTCGTCGTGACCCATGGCGATGCCTGCTTGCCGAATATCATGGTGGA
AAATGGCCGCTTTTCTGGATTCATCGACTGTGGCCGGCTGGGTGTGGCGGACCGCTATCAGGACATAGCG
TTGGCTACCCGTGATATTGCTGAAGAGCTTGGCGGCGAATGGGCTGACCGCTTCCTCGTGCTTTACGGTA
TCGCCGCTCCCGATTCGCAGCGCATCGCCTTCTATCGCCTTCTTGACGAGTTCTTCTGAGCGGGACTCTG
GGGTTCGAAATGACCGACCAAGCGACGCCCAACCTGCCATCACGAGATTTCGATTCCACCGCCGCCTTCT
ATGAAAGGTTGGGCTTCGGAATCGTTTTCCGGGACGCCGGCTGGATGATCCTCCAGCGCGGGGATCTCAT
GCTGGAGTTCTTCGCCCACCCTAGGGGGAGGCTAACTGAAACACGGAAGGAGACAATACCGGAAGGAACC
CGCGCTATGACGGCAATAAAAAGACAGAATAAAACGCACGGTGTTGGGTCGTTTGTTCATAAACGCGGGG
TTCGGTCCCAGGGCTGGCACTCTGTCGATACCCCACCGAGACCCCATTGGGGCCAATACGCCCGCGTTTC
TTCCTTTTCCCCACCCCACCCCCCAAGTTCGGGTGAAGGCCCAGGGCTCGCAGCCAACGTCGGGGCGGCA
GGCCCTGCCATAGCCTCAGGTTACTCATATATACTTTAGATTGATTTAAAACTTCATTTTTAATTTAAAA
GGATCTAGGTGAAGATCCTTTTTGATAATCTCATGACCAAAATCCCTTAACGTGAGTTTTCGTTCCACTG
AGCGTCAGACCCCGTAGAAAAGATCAAAGGATCTTCTTGAGATCCTTTTTTTCTGCGCGTAATCTGCTGC
TTGCAAACAAAAAAACCACCGCTACCAGCGGTGGTTTGTTTGCCGGATCAAGAGCTACCAACTCTTTTTC
CGAAGGTAACTGGCTTCAGCAGAGCGCAGATACCAAATACTGTTCTTCTAGTGTAGCCGTAGTTAGGCCA
CCACTTCAAGAACTCTGTAGCACCGCCTACATACCTCGCTCTGCTAATCCTGTTACCAGTGGCTGCTGCC
AGTGGCGATAAGTCGTGTCTTACCGGGTTGGACTCAAGACGATAGTTACCGGATAAGGCGCAGCGGTCGG
GCTGAACGGGGGGTTCGTGCACACAGCCCAGCTTGGAGCGAACGACCTACACCGAACTGAGATACCTACA
GCGTGAGCTATGAGAAAGCGCCACGCTTCCCGAAGGGAGAAAGGCGGACAGGTATCCGGTAAGCGGCAGG
GTCGGAACAGGAGAGCGCACGAGGGAGCTTCCAGGGGGAAACGCCTGGTATCTTTATAGTCCTGTCGGGT
TTCGCCACCTCTGACTTGAGCGTCGATTTTTGTGATGCTCGTCAGGGGGGCGGAGCCTATGGAAAAACGC
CAGCAACGCGGCCTTTTTACGGTTCCTGGCCTTTTGCTGGCCTTTTGCTCACATGTTCTTTCCTGCGTTA
TCCCCTGATTCTGTGGATAACCGTATTACCGCCATGCATTAGTTATTAATAGTAATCAATTACGGGGTCA
TTAGTTCATAGCCCATATATGGAGTTCCGCGTTACATAACTTACGGTAAATGGCCCGCCTGGCTGACCGC
CCAACGACCCCCGCCCATTGACGTCAATAATGACGTATGTTCCCATAGTAACGCCAATAGGGACTTTCCA
TTGACGTCAATGGGTGGAGTATTTACGGTAAACTGCCCACTTGGCAGTACATCAAGTGTATCATATGCCA
AGTACGCCCCCTATTGACGTCAATGACGGTAAATGGCCCGCCTGGCATTATGCCCAGTACATGACCTTAT
GGGACTTTCCTACTTGGCAGTACATCTACGTATTAGTCATCGCTATTACCATG
